>Addgene plasmid #26733 | mRFP-wGBD | depositor partial sequence | sequence record 12644 | Author sequence
CCTAGCCCAGCTGATAAGAAACGCTCAGGGAAGAAGAAGATCAGCAAAGCTGATATTGGTGCACCCAGTG
GATTCAAGCATGTCAGCCACGTGGGGTGGGACCCCCAGAATGGATTTGACGTGAACAACCTCGACCCAGA
TCTGCGGAGTCTGTTCTCCAGGGCAGGAATCAGCGAGGCCCAGCTCACCGACGCCGAGACCTCTAAACTT
ATCTACGACTTCATTGAGGACCAGGGTGGGCTGGAGGCTGTGCGGCAGGAGATGAGGCGCCAGGAG
