>Addgene plasmid #26733 | mRFP-wGBD | addgene partial sequence | sequence record 32999 | 26733 with M13rev
CCCTCACTAAAGGGAACAAAAGCTGGGTACCGGGCCCAATGCATTGGCGCCGCGGCCGCGAATTAAAAAA
CCTCCCACACCTCCCCCTGAACCTGAAACATAAAATGAATGCAATTGTTGTTGTTAACTTGTTTATTGCA
GCTTATAATGGTTACAAATAAAGCAATAGCATCACAAATTTCACAAATAAAGCATTTTTTTCACTGCATT
CTAGTTGTGGTTTGTCCAAACTCATCAATGTATCTTATCATGTCTGGATCTACGTAATACGACTCACTAT
AGTTCTAGAACTCCTGGCGCCTCATCTCCTGCCGCACAGCCTCCAGCCCACCCTGGTCCTCAATGAAGTC
GTAGATAAGTTTAGAGGTCTCGGCGTCGGTGAGCTGGGCCTCGCTGATTCCTGCCCTGGAGAACAGACTC
CGCAGATCTGGGTCGAGGTTGTTCACGTCAAATCCATTCTGGGGGTCCCACCCCACGTGGCTGACATGCT
TGAATCCACTGGGTGCACCAATATCAGCTTTGCTGATCTTCTTCTTCCCTGAGCGTTTCTTATCAGCTGG
GCTAGGTCCGGAGGCGCCGGTGGAGTGGCGGCCCTCGGCGCGCTCGTACTGTTCCACGATGGTGTAGTCC
TCGTTGTGGGAGGTGATGTCCAGCTTGATGTCGGTCTTGTAG
