[The description below was written by a language model from this plasmid's Addgene catalogue record.]
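Description:
mRFP-wGBD is a mammalian expression plasmid built on the pCS2+ backbone (about 4.1 kb without insert) that encodes a fluorescent biosensor for active Cdc42. It is propagated in E. coli as a high-copy plasmid under ampicillin selection. The record does not include a feature table and does not name the promoter or other regulatory elements driving the insert. The listed sequencing primers, SP6 on the 5′ side and T7 on the 3′ side, indicate that these phage promoter sites flank the cloning region.

The payload is a short 276 bp fragment of human N-WASP (gene WASL) corresponding to its Cdc42-binding domain, referred to as wGBD. It was cloned between BspEI and XbaI sites, both of which are retained. Monomeric RFP is fused to the N terminus of this domain. GTPase-binding domains of this kind bind the GTP-loaded, active form of the GTPase preferentially, so the fusion protein accumulates wherever Cdc42 is activated, and local red fluorescence therefore reports the position and timing of Cdc42 activity in living cells. No enzymatic or effector portions of N-WASP are recorded as part of the insert, so the construct serves as a localization probe rather than as a functional N-WASP.

The depositor states that the construct was made to visualize active Cdc42, and the associated study examined zones of active RhoA and Cdc42 that form around single-cell wounds. Its red emission suits it to imaging alongside spectrally distinct probes, although the record describes no specific partner constructs.
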