Addgene plasmid #26733: mRFP-wGBD
Depositing lab: William Bement. Depositing organization: University of Wisconsin, Madison. Publication: Concentric zones of active RhoA and Cdc42 around single cell wounds. Benink HA, Bement WM. J Cell Biol. 2005 Jan 31. 168(3):429-39. 10.1083/jcb.200411109 PubMed 15684032.
Backbone
  Vector backbone: pCS2+
  Backbone size w/o insert (bp): 4097
  Vector type: Mammalian Expression ; reporter for Cdc42
Growth in bacteria
  Bacterial resistance: Ampicillin, 100 μg/mL
  Growth temperature: 37°C
  Growth strain: DH5alpha
  Copy number: High Copy
Gene/Insert
  Gene/Insert name: Neuronal Wiskott-Aldrich Syndrome protein (alt names: N-WASP; wGBD)
  Species: H. sapiens (human)
  Insert size (bp): 276
  Mutation: Cdc42 binding domain of N-WASP
  Entrez Gene: WASL (a.k.a. N-WASP, NWASP, WASPB)
  Tag / fusion protein: mRFP (N terminal on insert)
  Cloning method: Restriction Enzyme; 5′ cloning site BspEI (not destroyed); 3′ cloning site XbaI (not destroyed)
  Sequencing primers: 5′ SP6; 3′ T7
Terms and licenses: Academic/Nonprofit Terms; Industry Terms: Not Available to Industry
Depositor comments: The Cdc42-binding domain of N-WASP was fused to monomeric RFP to visualize active Cdc42
How to cite: mRFP-wGBD was a gift from William Bement (Addgene plasmid # 26733 ; http://n2t.net/addgene:26733 ; RRID:Addgene_26733)
